>Addgene plasmid #114271 | pMLS253 | addgene full sequence | sequence record 230446 | Addgene NGS Result
TTGAGATCCTTTTTTTCTGCGCGTAATCTGCTGCTTGCAAACAAAAAAACCACCGCTACCAGCGGTGGTT
TGTTTGCCGGATCAAGAGCTACCAACTCTTTTTCCGAAGGTAACTGGCTTCAGCAGAGCGCAGATACCAA
ATACTGTTCTTCTAGTGTAGCCGTAGTTAGGCCACCACTTCAAGAACTCTGTAGCACCGCCTACATACCT
CGCTCTGCTAATCCTGTTACCAGTGGCTGCTGCCAGTGGCGATAAGTCGTGTCTTACCGGGTTGGACTCA
AGACGATAGTTACCGGATAAGGCGCAGCGGTCGGGCTGAACGGGGGGTTCGTGCACACAGCCCAGCTTGG
AGCGAACGACCTACACCGAACTGAGATACCTACAGCGTGAGCTATGAGAAAGCGCCACGCTTCCCGAAGG
GAGAAAGGCGGACAGGTATCCGGTAAGCGGCAGGGTCGGAACAGGAGAGCGCACGAGGGAGCTTCCAGGG
GGAAACGCCTGGTATCTTTATAGTCCTGTCGGGTTTCGCCACCTCTGACTTGAGCGTCGATTTTTGTGAT
GCTCGTCAGGGGGGCGGAGCCTATGGAAAAACGCCAGCAACGCGGCCTTTTTACGGTTCCTGGCCTTTTG
CTGGCCTTTTGCTCACATGTTCTTTCCTGCGTTATCCCCTGATTCTGTGGATAACCGTATTACCGCCTTT
GAGTGAGCTGATACCGCTCGCCGCAGCCGAACGACCGAGCGCAGCGAGTCAGTGAGCGAGGAAGCGGAAG
AGCGCCCAATACGCAAACCGCCTCTCCCCGCGCGTTGGCCGATTCATTAATGCAGCTGGCACGACAGGTT
TCCCGACTGGAAAGCGGGCAGTGAGCGCAACGCAATTAATACGCGTACCGCTAGCCAGGAAGAGTTTGTA
GAAACGCAAAAAGGCCATCCGTCAGGATGGCCTTCTGCTTAGTTTGATGCCTGGCAGTTTATGGCGGGCG
TCCTGCCCGCCACCCTCCGGGCCGTTGCTTCACAACGTTCAAATCCGCTCCCGGCGGATTTGTCCTACTC
AGGAGAGCGTTCACCGACAAACAACAGATAAAACGAAAGGCCCAGTCTTCCGACTGAGCCTTTCGTTTTA
TTTGATGCCTGGCAGTTCCCTACTCTCGCGTTAACGCTAGCATGGATGTTTTCCCAGTCACGACGTTGTA
AAACGACGGCCAGTCTTAAGCTCGGGCCCCAAATAATGATTTTATTTTGACTGATAGTGACCTGTTCGTT
GCAACAAATTGATGAGCAATGCTTTTTTATAATGCCAACTTTGTACAAAAAAGCAGGCTGCTCTTCGAGT
TTAAACATGATTTTACTAACATAACTTCGTATAATGTATGCTATACGAAGTTATTTCTAGACATTCTCTA
ATGAAAAAATCTTTCAGTTGAAATTGAAAATGAGTTAAAGTTGGAGTTTTTATTGAAAACAGATTTCCGT
GTGATTAGTGTTTTTAGCGAGTGTGACAGGACAGCGAAAAAATATAGAAACAAGGGGGGAACTGAAAAGC
TTAGGAATGCATTGAACATGAGAAGGGGAAAGGGAAGGAACAAACTAGACAGGAATTATTGGAATTTAAT
CACATTTGGAGTTTTTTTTCTATTCGACAGAATAATTATCCAGAACATTTTTGTATTAAATATTTATGCA
TCATATGAGTAGTCGGCTTTGTTGTGCATGACGAGTTTGTTATCGACGAAATAGAAGCTGTCAGAACGAG
TCTCGTTTGGATTGTTGATCATGTCGTCCACTGAAAAAGAGATTAGTCTTTTGAATTGTACTTTTTAGAA
TAATGACTCACTGAGTTGTTGAGAGAGTTGAGGGAACTCATAGATATGTTCACAGTTGTTTCGTGAATTC
GGAATACAGAATCCGAATTCAAAGTCAAAACACTTCAGAAGGCGATCTTTGAAGAAGTGACGTTCGATCA
TTCGGAAATGATGGATTGGGATGTCTCCTACTTTGAATTCCACAGTTGCTCCGACCGTTTTGAGTTTCAA
AAAGTTTGGAGCAAATCTATAACGCACGTATCTTGCCGACTCCTGTGGCGACTCATCATTCTCCTGATCG
TTCTCCGGTTTGGCGATCTCGAAAAGCACTTGCTCAGTGTCCAGATCACGGATTTGGAACTTGGTGAACT
CGATGTTATAGATGTTCGCAGATGGGGAGCATAAGAATCCTAAATTTATGTTTTAAACTGAAATCCAAAG
GGAGCAAGATACCTTGAGTGATTCCCGGAAGTGCTAAAACGTCGTTCGGAGTGATTTGAGCTTTCTTCGC
AAGCTCCGATTCCGTTGTGATTCCTTGTTCGGTGCTTGGTGGTGGCCGTGGCATCTGGAAATATGGAAAA
GTTCAACAAAAAGAAAAGAGAAAAGAATGAAATCGGATATCAAGAGTTAGTTGAGCGGTTTCTCTAGTTT
TCTGAGTCTCACCTGCGACGGGAAGGTCGCCGAGCCGGGTGGAATCGATCGTTGTTGCTCGGCTTTCATA
TCGGTTTGGTTGGAAGCGGCTGAAAACGGAAAGAAGTGGAAGAAGGAAAAGAGTGTGGTGTGACAGGAAA
ATGGTAATTAGAGGGTGCCAAATAACCAGCTATATTTTGTTTTTTTTTGAAAACATTTTTAAAAAGAAAA
ATACGATAATGATATCAGATGGATTTCCGGAAAACTGGTATGAAAAATTTCAACCTTTTTGAGTACATGT
AATCAAAATACACTTTGTAAATTATCATTTTTATTGAAACTCCACCATTTTTCTATTTATAACGCTAATA
ATTTGAAAAAGAAACCTATTGCGAACCGCGGGGTGAATCCCAAAAACGAATGCGTTTTGGTGGAGTGATT
GATTCGAATCGAAGAAGAAAAAGAAGAAGACGTGGAATAGAGAGCTCACTCTTAACCGAGCAGCACACAC
CGACAGAAAAAAAAATGAAATGAATGAGGGTCTTCTTCTTCTTCTTCTTCGAATGATTGACAGAAATGGG
AAAAAGAGGAAGATTGAGAAGGGAAAAAGGAAGGAGAAAAGAAGCAGAAGAAGACGTCAGAGAGGAGAGG
AACGAGCGGAAAAGCAGCGGGCGCAAGTCATAGAAGTAGCAGAGCTGGGGAGAAGAAGACACTATCCAAG
AAAGGAATGACGAGAGAGTATGCAAAGGGGTATAGGGTGCAGACAGAATAGGAACAGAATAACAGATGAT
GAGCCAAGAAGAGTTGAAAAGGGCGATGAATTTGTCATGTAACTTAATTTGGGTCAATTTGAGCATGATG
AATTGAAATCATCCCTTGTTGGGAGTTAATAACCGGTTTGTTATCAGAAACCCTGTAATAGAAGGGCGCC
CTAACTTTGAGCCAATTCATCCCGGTTTCTGTCAAATATATCAAAAAGTGGTCAACTGACAAATTGTTTT
TGATATTATAATAAACATTTTATCCGTTAACAATTTTCGAATACTTTTTACAAGGACTTGGATAAATTGG
CTCAAAGATAACTTCGTATAATGTATGCTATACGAAGTTATTAACTAATCTGATTTAAATTTTCGAAGAG
CACCCAGCTTTCTTGTACAAAGTTGGCATTATAAGAAAGCATTGCTTATCAATTTGTTGCAACGAACAGG
TCACTATCAGTCAAAATAAAATCATTATTTGCCATCCAGCTGATATCCCCTATAGTGAGTCGTATTACAT
GGTCATAGCTGTTTCCTGGCAGCTCTGGCCCGTGTCTCAAAATCTCTGATGTTACATTGCACAAGATAAA
AATATATCATCATGAACAATAAAACTGTCTGCTTACATAAACAGTAATACAAGGGGTGTTATGAGCCATA
TTCAACGGGAAACGTCGAGGCCGCGATTAAATTCCAACATGGATGCTGATTTATATGGGTATAAATGGGC
TCGCGATAATGTCGGGCAATCAGGTGCGACAATCTATCGCTTGTATGGGAAGCCCGATGCGCCAGAGTTG
TTTCTGAAACATGGCAAAGGTAGCGTTGCCAATGATGTTACAGATGAGATGGTCAGACTAAACTGGCTGA
CGGAATTTATGCCTCTTCCGACCATCAAGCATTTTATCCGTACTCCTGATGATGCATGGTTACTCACCAC
TGCGATCCCCGGAAAAACAGCATTCCAGGTATTAGAAGAATATCCTGATTCAGGTGAAAATATTGTTGAT
GCGCTGGCAGTGTTCCTGCGCCGGTTGCATTCGATTCCTGTTTGTAATTGTCCTTTTAACAGCGATCGCG
TATTTCGTCTCGCTCAGGCGCAATCACGAATGAATAACGGTTTGGTTGATGCGAGTGATTTTGATGACGA
GCGTAATGGCTGGCCTGTTGAACAAGTCTGGAAAGAAATGCATAAACTTTTGCCATTCTCACCGGATTCA
GTCGTCACTCATGGTGATTTCTCACTTGATAACCTTATTTTTGACGAGGGGAAATTAATAGGTTGTATTG
ATGTTGGACGAGTCGGAATCGCAGACCGATACCAGGATCTTGCCATCCTATGGAACTGCCTCGGTGAGTT
TTCTCCTTCATTACAGAAACGGCTTTTTCAAAAATATGGTATTGATAATCCTGATATGAATAAATTGCAG
TTTCATTTGATGCTCGATGAGTTTTTCTAATCAGAATTGGTTAATTGGTTGTAACACTGGCAGAGCATTA
CGCTGACTTGACGGGACGGCGCAAGCTCATGACCAAAATCCCTTAACGTGAGTTACGCGTCGTTCCACTG
AGCGTCAGACCCCGTAGAAAAGATCAAAGGATCTTC
Features (pLannotate 1.2.2; 13 found; start..end, strand, type, name):
      1..589     +  rep_origin     ori: high-copy-number ColE1/pMB1/pBR322/pUC origin of replication
    772..864     +  CDS            lacI (fragment): lac repressor; lacI; The lac repressor binds to the lac operator to inhibit transcription in E. coli. This inhibition can be relieved by adding lactose or isopropyl-β-D-thiogalactopyranoside (IPTG).
    919..946     -  terminator     rrnB T2 terminator: transcription terminator T2 from the E. coli rrnB gene
   1078..1121    +  terminator     rrnB T1 terminator: Escherichia coli rrnB; transcription terminator T1 from the E. coli rrnB gene
   1168..1204    -  CDS            lacZα (fragment): LacZα fragment of β-galactosidase; lacZ fragment
   1220..1319    +  protein_bind   attL1: mutant version of attL; recombination site for the Gateway® LR reaction LR Clonase™
   1351..1384    -  protein_bind   loxP: Cre-mediated recombination occurs in the 8-bp core sequence (GCATACAT). Cre recombinase
   1677..2519    -  CDS            unc-119: UN119_CAEEL - Experimental evidence at protein level: Swiss-Prot protein existence level 1. Myristoyl-binding protein that acts as a cargo adapter: specifically binds the myristoyl moiety of a subset of N-terminally myristoylated proteins and is required for their localization. Plays a key role in ciliary membrane localization of proteins. Required for the establishment or function of the nervous system. From Caenorhabditis elegans.
   2630..2647    +  misc_feature   P element 5' end (fragment): No description available
   3508..3541    -  protein_bind   loxP: Cre-mediated recombination occurs in the 8-bp core sequence (GCATACAT). Cre recombinase
   3572..3671    -  protein_bind   attL2: mutant version of attL; recombination site for the Gateway® LR reaction LR Clonase™
   3689..3707    -  promoter       T7 promoter: promoter for bacteriophage T7 RNA polymerase
   3841..4650    +  CDS            KanR: aminoglycoside phosphotransferase; aph(3')-Ia; confers resistance to kanamycin in bacteria or G418 (Geneticin®) in eukaryotes
