[The description below was written by a language model from this plasmid's Addgene catalogue record and pLannotate feature annotations shown in this document.]
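Description:
pMLS253 is a SapTrap donor plasmid for CRISPR-based genome engineering in Caenorhabditis elegans, built by Gateway cloning into the pDONR-221 backbone to give a pENTR-type entry clone of about 4.8 kb. It replicates in E. coli from a high-copy ColE1/pUC-type origin and is selected with kanamycin through an aminoglycoside phosphotransferase gene. The backbone also carries rrnB T1 and T2 terminators upstream of the insert, a T7 promoter on the far side, and short lacI and lacZα remnants that are vector leftovers without a function here.

The payload sits between attL1 and attL2 and consists of a Caenorhabditis briggsae unc-119 rescue cassette of roughly 2.3 kb, flanked by two loxP sites in the same orientation. The record describes this arrangement as a "syntron", meaning a synthetic intron that houses the floxed marker, so the selection cassette can be placed inside a coding region close to the edit. In the SapTrap assembly scheme, this donor supplies the selectable module that is combined with homology arms and a guide RNA element to build a repair template for introducing point mutations. Integrants are identified by rescue of the unc-119 mutant phenotype, and Cre expression can then excise the marker, leaving a single loxP within the intron. The promoter driving unc-119 is not annotated separately and is presumably part of the rescue fragment. The depositor notes that the cassette contains three point mutations that do not impair rescue, whether from an array or a single-copy insertion. A short annotated match to a P element end within the cassette is probably a spurious hit.
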