Addgene plasmid #114271: pMLS253
Purpose: SapTrap donor vector for point mutagenesis; pENTR-221::syntron(loxp:unr-119+)
Depositing lab: Erik Jorgensen. Depositing organization: University of Utah. Publication: SapTrap vectors for introducing point mutations with unc-119+ selection. Schwartz M, Jorgensen E. MicroPubl Biol. 2018 Jul 29;2018:10.17912/DDVH-BG64. doi: 10.17912/DDVH-BG64. PubMed 32550388.
Backbone
  Vector backbone: pDONR-221
  Backbone manufacturer: Thermofisher
  Backbone size w/o insert (bp): 4800
  Total vector size (bp): 4800
  Vector type: Cre/Lox, CRISPR
  Selectable markers: Unc-119
Growth in bacteria
  Bacterial resistance: Kanamycin, 50 μg/mL
  Growth temperature: 37°C
  Growth strain: DH5alpha
  Copy number: Unknown
Gene/Insert
  Gene/Insert name: Cbr-Unc-119
  Species: Caenorhabditis briggsae
  Insert size (bp): 2279
  Mutation: *please see depositor comment below
  Cloning method: Gateway Cloning
  Sequencing primers: 5′ M13F; 3′ M13R
Terms and licenses: Academic/Nonprofit Terms; Industry Terms: Not Available to Industry
Depositor comments: Please note: the Cbr-unc-119 rescue cassette contains 3 point mutations that do not affect unc-119 rescue, either when present as an array or as a single copy insert.
How to cite: pMLS253 was a gift from Erik Jorgensen (Addgene plasmid # 114271 ; http://n2t.net/addgene:114271 ; RRID:Addgene_114271)
