>Addgene plasmid #114271 | pMLS253 | depositor partial sequence | sequence record 215728 | syntron+unc-119 insert
GTACAAAAAAGCAGGCTGCTCTTCGAGTTTAAACATGATTTTACTAACATAACTTCGTATAATGTATGCT
ATACGAAGTTATTTCTAGACATTCTCTAATGAAAAAATCTTTCAGTTGAAATTGAAAATGAGTTAAAGTT
GGAGTTTTTATTGAAAACAGATTTCCGTGTGATTAGTGTTTTTAGCGAGTGTGACAGGACAGCGAAAAAA
TATAGAAACAAGGGGGGAACTGAAAAGCTTAGGAATGCATTGAACATGAGAAGGGGAAGGGGAAGGAACA
AACTAGACAGGAATTATTGGAATTTAATCACATTTGGAGTTTTTTTTCTATTCGACAGAATAATTATCCA
GAACATTTTTGTATTAAATATTTATGCATCATATGAGTAGTCGGCTTTGTTGTGCATGACGAGTTTGTTA
TCGACGAAATAGAAGCTGTCAGAACGAGTCTCGTTTGGATTGTTGATCATGTCGTCCACTGAAAAAGAGA
TTAGTCTTTTGAATTGTACTTTTTAGAATAATGACTCACTGAGTTGTTGAGAGAGTTGAGGGAACTCATA
GATATGTTCACAGTTGTTTCGTGAATTCGGAATACAGAATCCGAATTCAAAGTCAAAACACTTCAGAAGG
CGATCTTTGAAGAAGTGACGTTCGATCATTCGGAAATGATGGATTGGGATGTCTCCTACTTTGAATTCCA
CAGTTGCTCCGACCGTTTTGAGTTTCAAAAAGTTTGGAGCAAATCTATAACGCACGTATCTTGCCGACTC
CTGTGGCGACTCATCATTCTCCTGATCGTTCTCCGGTTTGGCGATCTCGAAAAGCACTTGCTCAGTGTCC
AGATCACGGATTTGGAACTTGGTGAACTCGATGTTATAGATGTTCGCAGATGGGGAGCATAAGAATCCTA
AATTTATGTTTTAAACTGAAATCCAAAGGGAGCAAGATACCTTGAGTGATTCCCGGAAGTGCTAAAACGT
CGTTCGGAGTGATTTGAGCTTTCTTCGCAAGCTCCGATTCCGTTGTGATTCCTTGTTCGGTGCTTGGTGG
TGGCCGTGGCATCTGGAAATATGGAAAAGTTCAACAAAAAGAAAAGAGAAAAGAATGAAATCGGATATCA
AGAGTTAGTTGAGCGGTTTCTCTAGTTTTCTGAGTCTCACCTGCGACGGGAAGGTCGCCGAGCCGGGTGG
AATCGATTGTTGTTGCTCGGCTTTCATATCGGTTTGGTTGGAAGCGGCTGAAAACGGAAAGAAGTGGAAG
AAGGAAAAGAGTGTGGTGTGACAGGAAAATGGTAATTAGAGGGTGCCAAATAACCAGCTATATTTTGTTT
TTTTTTGAAAACATTTTTAAAAAGAAAAATACGATAATGATATCAGATGGATTTCCGGAAAACTGGTATG
AAAAATTTCAACCTTTTTGAGTACATGTAATCAAAATACACTTTGTAAATTATCATTTTTATTGAAACTC
CACCATTTTTCTATTTATAACGCTAATAATTTGAAAAAGAAACCTGTTGCGAACCGCGGGGTGAATCCCA
AAAACGAATGCGTTTTGGTGGAGTGATTGATTCGAATCGAAGAAGAAAAAGAAGAAGACGTGGAATAGAG
AGCTCACTCTTAACCGAGCAGCACACACCGACAGAAAAAAAAATGAAATGAATGAGGGTCTTCTTCTTCT
TCTTCTTCGAATGATTGACAGAAATGGGAAAAAGAGGAAGATTGAGAAGGGAAAAAGGAAGGAGAAAAGA
AGCAGAAGAAGACGTCAGAGAGGAGAGGAACGAGCGGAAAAGCAGCGGGCGCAAGTCATAGAAGTAGCAG
AGCTGGGGAGAAGAAGACACTATCCAAGAAAGGAATGACGAGAGAGTATGCAAAGGGGTATAGGGTGCAG
ACAGAATAGGAACAGAATAACAGATGATGAGCCAAGAAGAGTTGAAAAGGGCGATGAATTTGTCATGTAA
CTTAATTTGGGTCAATTTGAGCATGATGAATTGAAATCATCCCTTGTTGGGAGTTAATAACCGGTTTGTT
ATCAGAAACCCTGTAATAGAAGGGCGCCCTAACTTTGAGCCAATTCATCCCGGTTTCTGTCAAATATATC
AAAAAGTGGTCAACTGACAAATTGTTTTTGATATTATAATAAACATTTTATCCGTTAACAATTTTCGAAT
ACTTTTTACAAGGACTTGGATAAATTGGCTCAAAGATAACTTCGTATAATGTATGCTATACGAAGTTATT
AACTAATCTGATTTAAATTTTCGAAGAGCACCCAGCTTT
